Addgene plasmid #229766: pmMBD2-C∆CC-G pc5091
Purpose: Mammalian expression plasmid of MBD2-C∆CC. C-terminus of MBD2 lacking the coiled coil domain: aa 363-396. C-terminal tagged to GFP.
Depositing lab: Cristina Cardoso. Depositing organization: Technische Universitaet Darmstadt. Publication: Heterochromatome wide analyses reveal MBD2 as a phase separation scaffold for heterochromatin compartmentalization and composition. Zhang H, Ugur E, Hake C, Romero H, Arroyo M, Mahmoud M, Lermyte F, Leonhardt H, Cardoso MC. Nucleic Acids Res. 2025 Nov 26;53(22):gkaf1380. doi: 10.1093/nar/gkaf1380. PubMed 41416523.
Backbone
  Vector backbone: pmMBD2.4G (pc2841)
  Backbone manufacturer: Cardoso lab
  Total vector size (bp): 5250
  Vector type: Mammalian Expression
  Selectable markers: Neomycin (select with G418)
Growth in bacteria
  Bacterial resistance: Kanamycin, 50 μg/mL
  Growth temperature: 37°C
  Growth strain: DH5alpha
  Copy number: Unknown
Gene/Insert
  Gene/Insert name: MBD2
  Species: M. musculus (mouse)
  Insert size (bp): 436
  Entrez Gene: Mbd2 (a.k.a. MBD2a)
  Promoter: CMV
  Tag / fusion protein: GFP (C terminal on insert)
  Cloning method: Other
  Sequencing primers: 5′ CGGGCTGCGGACACGGAG; 3′ GCAGAGGGGTTGAGATGTGTTAAGC
Terms and licenses: Academic/Nonprofit Terms; Industry Terms: Not Available to Industry
How to cite: pmMBD2-C∆CC-G pc5091 was a gift from Cristina Cardoso (Addgene plasmid # 229766 ; http://n2t.net/addgene:229766 ; RRID:Addgene_229766)
