[The description below was written by a language model from this plasmid's Addgene catalogue record and pLannotate feature annotations shown in this document.]
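Description:
pmMBD2-C∆CC-G pc5091 is a mammalian expression plasmid that produces a truncated fragment of mouse MBD2 (methyl-CpG binding domain protein 2) fused at its C-terminus to GFP. It derives from an earlier MBD2-GFP plasmid from the depositing lab, pmMBD2.4G, and its layout resembles an EGFP-fusion vector. A high-copy ColE1/pUC-type origin maintains it in E. coli, and an f1 origin is also present. A single Tn5 NeoR/KanR gene sits behind tandem bacterial (AmpR/bla) and SV40 early promoters and ends in an HSV TK polyadenylation signal, giving kanamycin resistance in bacteria and G418 selection in mammalian cells. The catalogue lists a total size of 5250 bp, while the sequenced record is 5,143 nt.

The expression cassette consists of the CMV immediate-early enhancer and promoter, a remnant of a multiple cloning site, the MBD2 insert of roughly 400 bp, EGFP in frame downstream, and an SV40 poly(A) signal. According to the record, the insert is the C-terminal part of MBD2 lacking the coiled-coil domain, with amino acids 363-396 cited in that context. The automated annotation labels this region as a fragment of human MBD3, which most likely reflects sequence similarity between these related family members rather than the insert's true identity. Short hits to ble, bGH poly(A) and SV40 large T antigen appear to be backbone remnants.

The fluorescent fusion allows the localisation and behaviour of this deletion mutant to be followed in transfected mammalian cells. The associated publication examines MBD2 as a phase-separation scaffold for heterochromatin compartmentalisation, which suggests the construct is used to test how the coiled-coil domain contributes to that activity.
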