Features (pLannotate 1.2.2; 15 found; start..end, strand, type, name):
      1..429     +  rep_origin     f1 ori (sequence partly withheld): f1 bacteriophage origin of replication; arrow indicates direction of (+) strand synthesis
    463..584     -  polyA_signal   SV40 poly(A) signal: SV40 polyadenylation signal
    607..690     -  CDS            large T antigen (fragment): large T antigen from SV40 (simian virus 40)
    695..1414    -  CDS            EGFP: the original enhanced GFP (Yang et al., 1996) mammalian codon-optimized
   1451..1858    -  CDS            MBD3 (fragment): MBD3_HUMAN - Experimental evidence at protein level: Swiss-Prot protein existence level 1. Acts as transcriptional repressor and plays a role in gene silencing. Does not bind to DNA by itself (PubMed:12124384). Binds to DNA with a preference for sites containing methylated CpG dinucleotides (in vitro). Binds to a lesser degree DNA containing unmethylated CpG dinucleotides (PubMed:24307175). Recruits histone deacetylases and DNA methyltransferases. From Homo sapiens (Human).
   1881..1924    -  misc_feature   MCS (fragment): multiple cloning site
   1947..2150    -  promoter       CMV promoter: human cytomegalovirus (CMV) immediate early promoter
   2151..2454    -  enhancer       CMV enhancer: human cytomegalovirus immediate early enhancer
   2629..3217    -  rep_origin     ori: high-copy-number ColE1/pMB1/pBR322/pUC origin of replication
   3439..3455    +  polyA_signal   bGH poly(A) signal (fragment): bovine growth hormone polyadenylation signal
   3546..3593    -  polyA_signal   HSV TK poly(A) signal: herpes simplex virus thymidine kinase polyadenylation signal (Cole and Stacy, 1985)
   3652..3804    -  CDS            ble (fragment): BLE_KLEPN - Experimental evidence at protein level: Swiss-Prot protein existence level 1. Binding protein with a strong affinity to the bleomycin family of antibiotics. Binds to CL990; an antimitotic-antibiotic compound. From Klebsiella pneumoniae.
   3825..4619    -  CDS            NeoR/KanR: aminoglycoside phosphotransferase from Tn5; aph(3')-II (or nptII); confers resistance to neomycin, kanamycin, and G418 (Geneticin®)
   4654..5011    -  promoter       SV40 promoter: SV40 enhancer and early promoter
   5013..5117    -  promoter       AmpR promoter: bla
>Addgene plasmid #229766 | pmMBD2-C∆CC-G pc5091 | addgene full sequence | sequence record 458344 | Addgene NGS Result
[124 nt withheld, positions 1-124]
C
[91 nt withheld, positions 126-216]
A
[49 nt withheld, positions 218-266]
CCTTTGACGTTGGAGTCCACGTTCTTT
[37 nt withheld, positions 294-330]
ACCCTATCTCGGTCTATTCTTTTGATTTATAAGGGATTTTGCCGATTTCGGCCTATTGGTTAAAAAATGA
GCTGATTTAACAAAAATTTAACGCGAATTTTAACAAAATATTAACGCTTACAATTTACGCCTTAAGATAC
ATTGATGAGTTTGGACAAACCACAACTAGAATGCAGTGAAAAAAATGCTTTATTTGTGAAATTTGTGATG
CTATTGCTTTATTTGTAACCATTATAAGCTGCAATAAACAAGTTAACAACAACAATTGCATTCATTTTAT
GTTTCAGGTTCAGGGGGAGGTGTGGGAGGTTTTTTAAAGCAAGTAAAACCTCTACAAATGTGGTATGGCT
GATTATGATCTAGATTACTTGTACAGCTCGTCCATGCCGAGAGTGATCCCGGCGGCGGTCACGAACTCCA
GCAGGACCATGTGATCGCGCTTCTCGTTGGGGTCTTTGCTCAGGGCGGACTGGGTGCTCAGGTAGTGGTT
GTCGGGCAGCAGCACGGGGCCGTCGCCGATGGGGGTGTTCTGCTGGTAGTGGTCGGCGAGCTGCACGCTG
CCGTCCTCGATGTTGTGGCGGATCTTGAAGTTCACCTTGATGCCGTTCTTCTGCTTGTCGGCCATGATAT
AGACGTTGTGGCTGTTGTAGTTGTACTCCAGCTTGTGCCCCAGGATGTTGCCGTCCTCCTTGAAGTCGAT
GCCCTTCAGCTCGATGCGGTTCACCAGGGTGTCGCCCTCGAACTTCACCTCGGCGCGGGTCTTGTAGTTG
CCGTCGTCCTTGAAGAAGATGGTGCGCTCCTGGACGTAGCCTTCGGGCATGGCGGACTTGAAGAAGTCGT
GCTGCTTCATGTGGTCGGGGTAGCGGCTGAAGCACTGCACGCCGTAGGTCAGGGTGGTCACGAGGGTGGG
CCAGGGCACGGGCAGCTTGCCGGTGGTGCAGATGAACTTCAGGGTCAGCTTGCCGTAGGTGGCATCGCCC
TCGCCCTCGCCGGACACGCTGAACTTGTGGCCGTTTACGTCGCCGTCCAGCTCGACCAGGATGGGCACCA
CCCCGGTGAACAGCTCCTCGCCCTTGCTCACCATGGCGCGGCCGCACGCCTCATCTCCATCGTCCATGTC
AATGTCTACTTCCTCCGTGTCCGCAGCCCGGCAGAGGGGTTGAGATGTGTTAAGCCAAACAGCAGGGTTC
TTTTCCACGGCAGCAGAGACTTGTCCTGTGATGGGCGCAGAGCTTGTGTGTAAAGCACTGGCCACAGCAG
ACAGAAGGGTCTCGTCATTGCTACCTGGACCGACTCCTTGAAGACCTTTAGGTAGCTCCATGGTTTTTAT
AATTTGTTCTGTTACATCTGATGCGCTAAGTCCTTGTAGCCTCTTCTCCCAGAAAAGCTGACGTGGTTGT
TCATTCATCCGCTGGGGGTCTGACTTCACCTTATTGCTCGGGTGGTTCGTGAATTTGGTTACTGGTTGCT
TGAAAATTGATGCAGTTTGTCTAATTGGCAATGTTGTGTTCAGGTCTGGTTTACCCTTGTTCATGTCGAC
GTAGGCCTTTGAATTCGAAGCTTGAGCTCGAGATCTGAGTCCGGTAGCGCTAGCGGATCTGACGGTTCAC
TAAACCAGCTCTGCTTATATAGACCTCCCACCGTACACGCCTACCGCCCATTTGCGTCAATGGGGCGGAG
TTGTTACGACATTTTGGAAAGTCCCGTTGATTTTGGTGCCAAAACAAACTCCCATTGACGTCAATGGGGT
GGAGACTTGGAAATCCCCGTGAGTCAAACCGCTATCCACGCCCATTGATGTACTGCCAAAACCGCATCAC
CATGGTAATAGCGATGACTAATACGTAGATGTACTGCCAAGTAGGAAAGTCCCATAAGGTCATGTACTGG
GCATAATGCCAGGCGGGCCATTTACCGTCATTGACGTCAATAGGGGGCGTACTTGGCATATGATACACTT
GATGTACTGCCAAGTGGGCAGTTTACCGTAAATACTCCACCCATTGACGTCAATGGAAAGTCCCTATTGG
CGTTACTATGGGAACATACGTCATTATTGACGTCAATGGGCGGGGGTCGTTGGGCGGTCAGCCAGGCGGG
CCATTTACCGTAAGTTATGTAACGCGGAACTCCATATATGGGCTATGAACTAATGACCCCGTAATTGATT
ACTATTAATAACTAATGCATGGCGGTAATACGGTTATCCACAGAATCAGGGGATAACGCAGGAAAGAACA
TGTGAGCAAAAGGCCAGCAAAAGGCCAGGAACCGTAAAAAGGCCGCGTTGCTGGCGTTTTTCCATAGGCT
CCGCCCCCCTGACGAGCATCACAAAAATCGACGCTCAAGTCAGAGGTGGCGAAACCCGACAGGACTATAA
AGATACCAGGCGTTTCCCCCTGGAAGCTCCCTCGTGCGCTCTCCTGTTCCGACCCTGCCGCTTACCGGAT
ACCTGTCCGCCTTTCTCCCTTCGGGAAGCGTGGCGCTTTCTCATAGCTCACGCTGTAGGTATCTCAGTTC
GGTGTAGGTCGTTCGCTCCAAGCTGGGCTGTGTGCACGAACCCCCCGTTCAGCCCGACCGCTGCGCCTTA
TCCGGTAACTATCGTCTTGAGTCCAACCCGGTAAGACACGACTTATCGCCACTGGCAGCAGCCACTGGTA
ACAGGATTAGCAGAGCGAGGTATGTAGGCGGTGCTACAGAGTTCTTGAAGTGGTGGCCTAACTACGGCTA
CACTAGAAGAACAGTATTTGGTATCTGCGCTCTGCTGAAGCCAGTTACCTTCGGAAAAAGAGTTGGTAGC
TCTTGATCCGGCAAACAAACCACCGCTGGTAGCGGTGGTTTTTTTGTTTGCAAGCAGCAGATTACGCGCA
GAAAAAAAGGATCTCAAGAAGATCCTTTGATCTTTTCTACGGGGTCTGACGCTCAGTGGAACGAAAACTC
ACGTTAAGGGATTTTGGTCATGAGATTATCAAAAAGGATCTTCACCTAGATCCTTTTAAATTAAAAATGA
AGTTTTAAATCAATCTAAAGTATATATGAGTAACCTGAGGCTATGGCAGGGCCTGCCGCCCCGACGTTGG
CTGCGAGCCCTGGGCCTTCACCCGAACTTGGGGGGTGGGGTGGGGAAAAGGAAGAAACGCGGGCGTATTG
GCCCCAATGGGGTCTCGGTGGGGTATCGACAGAGTGCCAGCCCTGGGACCGAACCCCGCGTTTATGAACA
AACGACCCAACACCGTGCGTTTTATTCTGTCTTTTTATTGCCGTCATAGCGCGGGTTCCTTCCGGTATTG
TCTCCTTCCGTGTTTCAGTTAGCCTCCCCCTAGGGTGGGCGAAGAACTCCAGCATGAGATCCCCGCGCTG
GAGGATCATCCAGCCGGCGTCCCGGAAAACGATTCCGAAGCCCAACCTTTCATAGAAGGCGGCGGTGGAA
TCGAAATCTCGTGATGGCAGGTTGGGCGTCGCTTGGTCGGTCATTTCGAACCCCAGAGTCCCGCTCAGAA
GAACTCGTCAAGAAGGCGATAGAAGGCGATGCGCTGCGAATCGGGAGCGGCGATACCGTAAAGCACGAGG
AAGCGGTCAGCCCATTCGCCGCCAAGCTCTTCAGCAATATCACGGGTAGCCAACGCTATGTCCTGATAGC
GGTCCGCCACACCCAGCCGGCCACAGTCGATGAATCCAGAAAAGCGGCCATTTTCCACCATGATATTCGG
CAAGCAGGCATCGCCATGGGTCACGACGAGATCCTCGCCGTCGGGCATGCTCGCCTTGAGCCTGGCGAAC
AGTTCGGCTGGCGCGAGCCCCTGATGCTCTTCGTCCAGATCATCCTGATCGACAAGACCGGCTTCCATCC
GAGTACGTGCTCGCTCGATGCGATGTTTCGCTTGGTGGTCGAATGGGCAGGTAGCCGGATCAAGCGTATG
CAGCCGCCGCATTGCATCAGCCATGATGGATACTTTCTCGGCAGGAGCAAGGTGAGATGACAGGAGATCC
TGCCCCGGCACTTCGCCCAATAGCAGCCAGTCCCTTCCCGCTTCAGTGACAACGTCGAGCACAGCTGCGC
AAGGAACGCCCGTCGTGGCCAGCCACGATAGCCGCGCTGCCTCGTCTTGCAGTTCATTCAGGGCACCGGA
CAGGTCGGTCTTGACAAAAAGAACCGGGCGCCCCTGCGCTGACAGCCGGAACACGGCGGCATCAGAGCAG
CCGATTGTCTGTTGTGCCCAGTCATAGCCGAATAGCCTCTCCACCCAAGCGGCCGGAGAACCTGCGTGCA
ATCCATCTTGTTCAATCATGCGAAACGATCCTCATCCTGTCTCTTGATCGATCTTTGCAAAAGCCTAGGC
CTCCAAAAAAGCCTCCTCACTACTTCTGGAATAGCTCAGAGGCCGAGGCGGCCTCGGCCTCTGCATAAAT
AAAAAAAATTAGTCAGCCATGGGGCGGAGAATGGGCGGAACTGGGCGGAGTTAGGGGCGGGATGGGCGGA
GTTAGGGGCGGGACTATGGTTGCTGACTAATTGAGATGCATGCTTTGCATACTTCTGCCTGCTGGGGAGC
CTGGGGACTTTCCACACCTGGTTGCTGACTAATTGAGATGCATGCTTTGCATACTTCTGCCTGCTGGGGA
GCCTGGGGACTTTCCACACCCTAACTGACACACATTCCACAGCTGGTTCTTTCCGCCTCAGGACTCTTCC
TTTTTCAATATTATTGAAGCATTTATCAGGGTTATTGTCTCATGAGCGGATACATATTTGAATGTATTTA
GAAAAATAAACAAATAGGGGTTCCGCGCACATTTCCCCGAAAAGTGCCACCTG
